Addgene plasmid #12705: DCT.VV.Orf17
Purpose: This plasmid was designed for screening purposes and may contain discrepancies relative to the current canonical GenBank version of the gene.
Depositing lab: Jack Bennink & Jon Yewdell. Depositing organization: National Institute of Allergy and Infectious Diseases (NIAID). Publication: Identification of poxvirus CD8+ T cell determinants to enable rational design and characterization of smallpox vaccines. Tscharke DC, Karupiah G, Zhou J, Palmore T, Irvine KR, Haeryfar SM, Williams S, Sidney J, Sette A, Bennink JR, Yewdell JW. J Exp Med. 2005 January 3; 201(1): 95–104. 10.1084/jem.20041912 PubMed 15623576.
Backbone
  Vector backbone: pcDNA 3.1D V5-His-TOPO
  Backbone manufacturer: Invitrogen
  Backbone size w/o insert (bp): 5514
  Vector type: Mammalian Expression
  Selectable markers: Neomycin (select with G418)
Growth in bacteria
  Bacterial resistance: Ampicillin, 100 μg/mL
  Growth temperature: 37°C
  Growth strain: DH5alpha
  Copy number: High Copy
Gene/Insert
  Gene/Insert name: VV.Orf17
  Species: Vaccinia Virus
  Insert size (bp): 240
  Cloning method: Restriction Enzyme; 5′ cloning site BamHI (not destroyed); 3′ cloning site BamHI (not destroyed)
  Sequencing primers: 5′ Universal T7
Terms and licenses: Academic/Nonprofit Terms; Industry Terms: Not Available to Industry
Depositor comments: Please see the Vaccinia kit page ( https://www.addgene.org/vvorf/ ) for more information. The kit page contains the supplemental VVOrfData spreadsheet, which includes important information about this plasmid. The plasmid and insert names provided here relate only to this library. The name of the ORF (if present) in VACV strain Copenhagen and the name of the ORF (if annotated) in VACV strain WR sequence can be found in VVOrfData spreadsheet. Please note that the amino acid sequence given for each ORF in the spreadsheet may contain some errors. Additionally, changes from the expected sequence may be present in these plasmids. Please see Addgene's quality control sequence and sequencing notes in the VVOrfData spreadsheet before ordering this plasmid.
How to cite: DCT.VV.Orf17 was a gift from Jack Bennink & Jon Yewdell (Addgene plasmid # 12705 ; http://n2t.net/addgene:12705 ; RRID:Addgene_12705)
