[The description below was written by a language model from this plasmid's Addgene catalogue record.]
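Description:
DCT.VV.Orf17 is a mammalian expression plasmid carrying a short vaccinia virus open reading frame, one member of a library of vaccinia ORF clones built for screening. The backbone is Invitrogen's pcDNA 3.1D V5-His-TOPO (about 5.5 kb without insert), into which an insert of roughly 240 bp, designated VV.Orf17, has been placed; the record lists BamHI sites flanking the insert on both sides, both retained. The plasmid is maintained at high copy in E. coli under ampicillin selection, and it carries a neomycin resistance marker that allows G418 selection of transfected mammalian cells. No feature table accompanies the record, so the promoter and tags are not explicitly stated. As a general property of this commercial backbone, expression is driven by the CMV immediate-early promoter, a T7 promoter lies upstream of the cloning site (consistent with the listed T7 sequencing primer), and V5 and His epitope coding sequences lie downstream. Whether the ORF is actually in frame with those tags cannot be determined from the information given.

The associated publication concerns identification of poxvirus CD8+ T cell determinants for smallpox vaccine design and characterization, so the clone's likely role is transient expression of an individual viral gene product in mammalian cells so that it can be tested for recognition by virus-specific T cells. The name "Orf17" is internal to this library and does not itself correspond to standard Copenhagen or WR strain nomenclature; that mapping is held in a supplementary spreadsheet from the depositors. The depositors also caution that the insert may differ from the canonical GenBank sequence, so the clone should be sequence-checked before being used for anything beyond screening.
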