>Addgene plasmid #12705 | DCT.VV.Orf17 | addgene partial sequence | sequence record 19101 | T7 5'-TAATACGACTCACTATAGGG-3'
ACCGAATTCCAGCTGACCACCATGAATCATTGGCAACACCCATTTATTGTACAAGAAGCCCCAATTTACA
AACGAAAGTCCAGGTTTGATAGAGACAAACAATTAACTATTTTGTCTCTGTTTTTAATTTCTTTGGTAAT
GAAATTATTCACAATATCAGTATCTTCTTTATCTACCAGAGATTTTACTAACTTGATAACCTTGGCTGTC
TCATTCAATAGGGTAGTAATATTTGTATGTGTGATATTGATATCTTTTTGAGCAATTCCCGGGGATCCGA
ATAAAGGGTCAAGACAATTCTGCAGATATCCAGCACAGTGGCGGCCGCTCGAGTCTAGAGGGCCCGCGGT
TCGAAGGTAAGCCTATCCCTAACCCTCTCCTCGGTCTCGATTCTACGCGTACCGGTCATCATCACCATCA
CCATTGAGTTTAAACCCGCTGATCAGCCTCGACTGTGCCTTCTAGTTGCCAGCCATCTGTTGTTTGCCCC
TCCCCCGTGCCTTCCTTGACCCTGGAAGGTGCCACTCCCACTGTCCTTTCCTAATAAAATGAGGAAATTG
CATCGCATTGTCTGAGTAGGTGTCATTCTATTCTGGGGGGGTTGGGGTGGGGCAGGGACACAAGGGGGGA
GGATTGGGAAGACAATAGCAGGCATGCTGGGGATGCGGTGGGCTCTATGGCTTCTG
